>Addgene plasmid #123815 | MTK4a_001 | addgene full sequence | sequence record 249757 | Addgene NGS Result
GTGAGTTTTCGTTCCACTGAGCGTCAGACCCCGTAGAAAAGATCAAAGGATCTTCTTGAGATCCTTTTTT
TCTGCGCGTAATCTGCTGCTTGCAAACAAAAAAACCACCGCTACCAGCGGTGGTTTGTTTGCCGGATCAA
GAGCTACCAACTCTTTTTCCGAAGGTAACTGGCTTCAGCAGAGCGCAGATACCAAATACTGTTCTTCTAG
TGTAGCCGTAGTTAGGCCACCACTTCAAGAACTCTGTAGCACCGCCTACATACCTCGCTCTGCTAATCCT
GTTACCAGTGGCTGCTGCCAGTGGCGATAAGTCGTGTCTTACCGGGTTGGACTCAAGACGATAGTTACCG
GATAAGGCGCAGCGGTCGGGCTGAACGGGGGGTTCGTGCACACAGCCCAGCTTGGAGCGAACGACCTACA
CCGAACTGAGATACCTACAGCGTGAGCTATGAGAAAGCGCCACGCTTCCCGAAGGGAGAAAGGCGGACAG
GTATCCGGTAAGCGGCAGGGTCGGAACAGGAGAGCGCACGAGGGAGCTTCCAGGGGGAAACGCCTGGTAT
CTTTATAGTCCTGTCGGGTTTCGCCACCTCTGACTTGAGCGTCGATTTTTGTGATGCTCGTCAGGGGGGC
GGAGCCTATGGAAAAACGCCAGCAACGCGGCCTTTTTACGGTTCCTGGCCTTTTGCTGGCCTTTTGCTCA
CATGTTCTTTCCTGCGTTATCCCCTGATTCTGTGGATAACCGTAGTCGGTCTCAATCCGGCTGTATCAAG
AGCAAGAGGAAGGACGTCGAGAACTAACTCGAGTGGCTGAGACCAGACCAATAAAAAACGCCCGGCGGCA
ACCGAGCGTTCTGAACAAATCCAGATGGAGTTCTGAGGTCATTACTGGATCTATCAACAGGAGTCCAAGC
GAGCTCGATATCAAATTACGCCCCGCCCTGCCACTCATCGCAGTACTGTTGTAATTCATTAAGCATTCTG
CCGACATGGAAGCCATCACAAACGGCATGATGAACCTGAATCGCCAGCGGCATCAGCACCTTGTCGCCTT
GCGTATAATATTTGCCCATGGTGAAAACGGGGGCGAAGAAGTTGTCCATATTGGCCACGTTTAAATCAAA
ACTGGTGAAACTCACCCAGGGATTGGCTGAAACGAAAAACATATTCTCAATAAACCCTTTAGGGAAATAG
GCCAGGTTTTCACCGTAACACGCCACATCTTGCGAATATATGTGTAGAAACTGCCGGAAATCGTCGTGGT
ATTCACTCCAGAGCGATGAAAACGTTTCAGTTTGCTCATGGAAAACGGTGTAACAAGGGTGAACACTATC
CCATATCACCAGCTCACCGTCTTTCATTGCCATACGAAATTCCGGATGAGCATTCATCAGGCGGGCAAGA
ATGTGAATAAAGGCCGGATAAAACTTGTGCTTATTTTTCTTTACGGTCTTTAAAAAGGCCGTAATATCCA
GCTGAACGGTCTGGTTATAGGTACATTGAGCAACTGACTGAAATGCCTCAAAATGTTCTTTACGATGCCA
TTGGGATATATCAACGGTGGTATATCCAGTGATTTTTTTCTCCATTTTAGCTTCCTTAGCTCCTGAAAAT
CTCGATAACTCAAAAAATACGCCCGGTAGTGATCTTATTTCATTATGGTGAAAGTTGGAACCTCTTACGT
GCCCGATCAATCATGACCAAAATCCCTTAAC
Features (pLannotate 1.2.2; 4 found; start..end, strand, type, name):
     56..644     +  rep_origin     ori: high-copy-number ColE1/pMB1/pBR322/pUC origin of replication
    821..855     -  terminator     lambda t0 terminator: minimal transcription terminator from phage lambda (Scholtissek and Grosse, 1987)
    929..1585    -  CDS            cat: CAT_ECOLX - Experimental evidence at protein level: Swiss-Prot protein existence level 1. This enzyme is an effector of chloramphenicol resistance in bacteria. From Escherichia coli. This protein is used as a marker in many commonly used cloning vectors, such as pACYC184.
   1586..1683    -  promoter       cat promoter: promoter of the E. coli cat gene encoding chloramphenicol acetyltransferase
