[The description below was written by a language model from this plasmid's Addgene catalogue record and pLannotate feature annotations shown in this document.]
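Description:
MTK4a_001 is a small part plasmid (about 1.7 kb) from the Mammalian Toolkit (MTK), a modular hierarchical cloning system for assembling genetic circuits for mammalian cells. It is built on the MTK0_027 part-entry backbone and, although catalogued as a mammalian expression vector, it is a storage and donor plasmid rather than an expression construct in its own right. The annotated features are all bacterial maintenance elements: a high-copy ColE1/pUC-type origin of replication and a chloramphenicol acetyltransferase gene driven by its native cat promoter and followed by a lambda t0 terminator, which provides chloramphenicol selection in E. coli. No mammalian promoter, polyadenylation signal or mammalian selection marker is annotated.

The payload is a synthetic sequence encoding the plasma membrane localization signal from Lyn kinase, formatted as a Type 4a part. According to the depositor, Type 4a parts occupy the C-terminal coding sequence position in the MTK scheme, so this part is meant to be joined in frame with an upstream coding part to target the resulting fusion protein to the plasma membrane. The insert was introduced through BsmBI sites that were destroyed during cloning, consistent with Golden Gate-style domestication into a part vector. The automated feature table does not annotate the Lyn motif itself, probably because it is short, and by elimination it would lie in one of the unannotated stretches outside the origin and resistance cassette. The plasmid is typically combined with promoter, coding sequence, terminator and connector parts to build transcriptional units encoding membrane-tethered proteins for mammalian cells.
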