Addgene plasmid #123815: MTK4a_001
Purpose: Encodes plasma membrane localization signal from Lyn kinase as a Type 4a part to be used in the MTK
Depositing lab: Hana El-Samad. Depositing organization: University of California, San Francisco (UCSF). Publication: A Toolkit for Rapid Modular Construction of Biological Circuits in Mammalian Cells. Fonseca JP, Bonny AR, Kumar GR, Ng AH, Town J, Wu QC, Aslankoohi E, Chen SY, Dods G, Harrigan P, Osimiri LC, Kistler AL, El-Samad H. ACS Synth Biol. 2019 Nov 15;8(11):2593-2606. doi: 10.1021/acssynbio.9b00322. Epub 2019 Nov 5. PubMed 31686495.
Backbone
  Vector backbone: MTK0_027
  Vector type: Mammalian Expression
Growth in bacteria
  Bacterial resistance: Chloramphenicol, 25 μg/mL
  Growth temperature: 37°C
  Growth strain: DH5alpha
  Copy number: Unknown
Gene/Insert
  Gene/Insert name: Lyn
  Species: Synthetic
  Cloning method: Restriction Enzyme; 5′ cloning site BsmBI (destroyed during cloning); 3′ cloning site BsmBI (destroyed during cloning)
Terms and licenses: Academic/Nonprofit Terms; Industry Terms: Not Available to Industry
Depositor comments: Type 4a parts are used for C-terminal coding sequences in the MTK system Please visit https://www.biorxiv.org/content/10.1101/506188v2 for BioRxiv preprint
How to cite: MTK4a_001 was a gift from Hana El-Samad (Addgene plasmid # 123815 ; http://n2t.net/addgene:123815 ; RRID:Addgene_123815)
